Addgene plasmid #130193: pRDAX-VALENTIA-012 Vimentin-SuperNova//BsaI
Purpose: EMMA Kit # 1000000119 extension
Depositing lab: Gary Lewin. Depositing organization: Max-Delbrueck-Centrum fuer Molekulare Medizin (MDC).
Backbone
  Vector backbone: custom built
  Vector type: Synthetic Biology
Growth in bacteria
  Bacterial resistance: Ampicillin, 100 μg/mL
  Growth temperature: 37°C
  Growth strain: DH5alpha
  Copy number: High Copy
Gene/Insert
  Gene/Insert name: Vimentin-SuperNova
  Species: M. musculus (mouse)
  Cloning method: Restriction Enzyme; 5′ cloning site unknown (unknown if destroyed); 3′ cloning site unknown (unknown if destroyed)
Terms and licenses: Academic/Nonprofit Terms; Industry Terms: Not Available to Industry
How to cite: pRDAX-VALENTIA-012 Vimentin-SuperNova//BsaI was a gift from Gary Lewin (Addgene plasmid # 130193 ; http://n2t.net/addgene:130193 ; RRID:Addgene_130193)
