[The description below was written by a language model from this plasmid's Addgene catalogue record and pLannotate feature annotations shown in this document.]
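Description:
pRDAX-VALENTIA-012 Vimentin-SuperNova//BsaI is a custom-built synthetic biology plasmid of about 5.7 kb, deposited as an extension to the EMMA modular mammalian assembly kit. It is maintained in E. coli at high copy through a ColE1/pUC-type origin and selected with ampicillin. The β-lactamase gene is annotated as being driven by the cat promoter. The bacterial maintenance module is insulated by short transcription terminators (T3Te, T7Te and a bidirectional tonB terminator), a layout typical of synthetic part vectors that limits read-through between the backbone and the cargo. The "//BsaI" in the name suggests a Type IIS, Golden Gate-style assembly format, but no BsaI sites are annotated and the cloning sites are recorded as unknown.

The payload is a complete mammalian expression unit. A CMV enhancer joined to the chicken β-actin promoter (a CAG-type arrangement) drives a vimentin coding sequence, followed after a short gap by a SuperNova coding sequence on the same strand, consistent with a C-terminal fusion, and an SV40 polyadenylation signal ends the transcript. SuperNova is a monomeric fluorescent photosensitizer protein of the KillerRed lineage. Fused to the intermediate filament protein vimentin, it would label the filament network and could permit localized light-induced generation of reactive oxygen species, although the record states no application beyond the kit extension. Two annotation points need caution. The catalogue lists the insert as mouse, while the automated annotation matched human vimentin, probably reflecting high sequence conservation. The tool also labelled the reporter SuperNova Green, whereas the record says only SuperNova. The depositor and sequencing-derived records carry essentially identical annotations, differing by one nucleotide in length.
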