Features (pLannotate 1.2.2; 11 found; start..end, strand, type, name):
    158..537     +  enhancer       CMV enhancer: human cytomegalovirus immediate early enhancer
    539..814     +  promoter       chicken β-actin promoter: No description available
    840..2237    +  CDS            VIM: VIME_HUMAN - Experimental evidence at protein level: Swiss-Prot protein existence level 1. Involved with LARP6 in the stabilization of type I collagen mRNAs for CO1A1 and CO1A2. From Homo sapiens (Human).
   2256..2963    +  CDS            SuperNova Green: SuperNova Green is a basic (constitutively fluorescent) cyan fluorescent protein published in 2018, derived from Anthoathecata.
   3087..3208    +  polyA_signal   SV40 poly(A) signal: SV40 polyadenylation signal
   4009..4038    +  terminator     T3Te terminator: phage T3 early transcription terminator
   4060..4647    +  rep_origin     ori: high-copy-number ColE1/pMB1/pBR322/pUC origin of replication
   4659..4686    -  terminator     T7Te terminator: phage T7 early transcription terminator
   4710..5570    -  CDS            AmpR: β-lactamase; bla; confers resistance to ampicillin, carbenicillin, and related antibiotics
   5571..5673    -  promoter       cat promoter: promoter of the E. coli cat gene encoding chloramphenicol acetyltransferase
   5673..2       -  terminator     tonB terminator (across the origin): bidirectional E. coli tonB-P14 transcription terminator
>Addgene plasmid #130193 | pRDAX-VALENTIA-012 Vimentin-SuperNova//BsaI | depositor full sequence | sequence record 249571 | Full Sequence
CTTTCTGCTATGGAGGTCAGGTATGATTTAAAGGTCTCATAGGTCTTGTATTCAGTCTCGCACTTTAGAC
ATGGTCTTCTGCTGCCCGTGGTCCTCTATTCGTCGGATGTTCTGTCGATTCTTCCTGTCTATCTGGACTG
GATCTGATATCATCGTCGACATTGATTATTGACTAGTTATTAATAGTAATCAATTACGGGGTCATTAGTT
CATAGCCCATATATGGAGTTCCGCGTTACATAACTTACGGTAAATGGCCCGCCTGGCTGACCGCCCAACG
ACCCCCGCCCATTGACGTCAATAATGACGTATGTTCCCATAGTAACGCCAATAGGGACTTTCCATTGACG
TCAATGGGTGGAGTATTTACGGTAAACTGCCCACTTGGCAGTACATCAAGTGTATCATATGCCAAGTACG
CCCCCTATTGACGTCAATGACGGTAAATGGCCCGCCTGGCATTATGCCCAGTACATGACCTTATGGGACT
TTCCTACTTGGCAGTACATCTACGTATTAGTCATCGCTATTACCATGGTCGAGGTGAGCCCCACGTTCTG
CTTCACTCTCCCCATCTCCCCCCCCTCCCCACCCCCAATTTTGTATTTATTTATTTTTTAATTATTTTGT
GCAGCGATGGGGGCGGGGGGGGGGGGGGCGCGCGCCAGGCGGGGCGGGGCGGGGCGAGGGGCGGGGCGGG
GCGAGGCGGAGAGGTGCGGCGGCAGCCAATCAGAGCGGCGCGCTCCGAAAGTTTCCTTTTATGGCGAGGC
GGCGGCGGCGGCGGCCCTATAAAAAGCGAAGCGCGCGGCGGGCGGGAGTCGCTGCGTTGGGACGCCACCA
TGAGCACCAGGAGTGTCAGTAGCTCCTCCTATAGGCGTATGTTTGGCGGACCTGGAACAGCTTCTCGACC
CAGTTCATCTCGGTCATACGTCACGACTTCAACACGAACCTATAGCCTGGGAAGTGCGCTTAGGCCTAGC
ACTAGTCGCAGCTTGTACGCATCTTCTCCAGGTGGGGTGTATGCCACGCGTTCTAGTGCCGTGAGACTGC
GTTCTTCTGTTCCTGGCGTAAGACTCCTGCAGGATTCAGTCGACTTCAGCCTTGCAGACGCCATCAACAC
CGAGTTCAAGAATACCAGGACTAACGAGAAGGTGGAGCTGCAGGAGCTGAATGATCGGTTCGCTAACTAC
ATCGATAAAGTGAGATTTCTCGAGCAGCAGAACAAGATTCTGCTGGCAGAGCTGGAACAGCTGAAAGGGC
AAGGCAAATCCAGACTCGGAGACTTGTACGAGGAGGAAATGCGGGAGCTCAGGCGACAAGTGGATCAGCT
GACAAACGACAAAGCTCGCGTGGAAGTCGAGAGAGACAATCTGGCCGAAGATATCATGCGGCTTCGGGAG
AAGTTGCAGGAAGAAATGCTGCAGCGAGAGGAGGCGGAGAACACACTCCAGTCCTTTCGCCAGGATGTGG
ACAATGCTTCCCTGGCACGGCTGGACCTCGAGAGGAAAGTTGAAAGCCTCCAGGAAGAGATAGCCTTTCT
CAAGAAACTGCACGAAGAGGAAATCCAGGAACTGCAAGCTCAGATTCAGGAGCAACACGTGCAGATTGAT
GTGGACGTGTCTAAGCCCGACCTTACCGCTGCACTCCGCGATGTCCGGCAGCAGTACGAGTCAGTTGCCG
CTAAGAACTTGCAAGAAGCAGAGGAATGGTACAAGAGCAAGTTCGCTGACCTGAGCGAAGCAGCGAATCG
CAACAATGACGCTCTTAGACAAGCCAAGCAGGAGTCTACGGAGTATCGCAGACAGGTTCAATCCCTGACT
TGCGAAGTTGATGCCCTGAAGGGGACCAATGAGAGCTTGGAACGACAAATGCGTGAGATGGAGGAAAATT
TCGCCGTAGAAGCTGCCAACTATCAGGACACTATAGGTCGCCTGCAAGACGAGATTCAGAACATGAAGGA
GGAGATGGCCAGGCATCTCAGGGAGTACCAGGATCTGCTCAATGTCAAAATGGCCCTGGATATCGAGATC
GCAACTTATCGGAAACTGCTGGAAGGCGAGGAGAGTAGAATTTCCCTTCCCTTGCCGAACTTCTCCAGCC
TGAATCTTAGGGAAACCAACCTGGACTCACTGCCACTGGTAGACACACACTCCAAAAGGACCCTGTTGAT
CAAGACAGTGGAAACCAGAGATGGCCAGGTGATCAACGAAACAAGCCAGCATCACGATGACCTGGAGGGC
GGGTCAGGCGGCAGCGAGGTAGGTCCAGCTCTGTTTCAGTCCGATATGACGTTTAAGATCTTCATCGATG
GCGAAGTGAACGGTCAGAAGTTCACCATAGTTGCTGATGGCTCTTCCAAGTTCCCACATGGCGACTTCAA
TGCCCATGCAGTGTGTGAAACTGGGAAACTGCCTATGAGCTGGAAACCCATTTGCCATCTGATTCAATGG
GGAGAACCGTTCTTCGCGAGGTATCCTGATGGCATTAGCCACTTTGCCCAGGAGTGCTTTCCAGAGGGGC
TGAGTATCGACCGTACTGTGCGCTTCGAGAATGACGGGACAATGACCTCTCACCACACCTACGAGTTGGA
CGACACATGTGTGGTCAGCAGGATCACGGTGAACTGTGACGGCTTTCAGCCAGACGGACCTATCATGCGC
GATCAGCTCGTTGACATCCTTCCCTCAGAAACACACATGTTTCCGCATGGACCTAATGCCGTCAGACAGA
CAGCAACTATTGGGTTTACCACTGCAGATGGCGGGAAGATGATGGGACACTTCGACAGCAAGATGACCTT
CAACGGCAGTAGAGCCATAGAGATTCCTGGACCCCATTTCGTGACCATCATCACCAAACAGACACGGGAC
ACATCCGACAAACGAGATCACGTCTGCCAAAGGGAAGTCGCTTACGCTCACTCTGTACCCCGGATTACTT
CAGCCATAGGTAGCGATGAGGATTCAGGCTCTGATTAAGGCGCCAGGTACATCTCCAATACGGCGTCTTG
CATAGAGAACACGATTAGCACACCGGTTACCCACGTGATGCCCGAACGGACCCATGTCATGCCAGAGCGC
ACTGGTAACTTGTTTATTGCAGCTTATAATGGTTACAAATAAAGCAATAGCATCACAAATTTCACAAATA
AAGCATTTTTTTCACTGCATTCTAGTTGTGGTTTGTCCAAACTCATCAATGTATCTTATCATGTCTGTCG
TCGAATTCGAGTTGGCGCGCCTGTCATTCTAAATCTCTCTTTCAGCCTAAAGCTTTTTCCCCGTATCCCC
CCAGGTGTCTGCAGGCTCAAAGAGCAGCGAGAAGCGTTCAGAGGAAAGCGATCCCGTGCCACCTTCCCCG
TGCCCGGGCTGTCCCCGCACGCTGCCGGCTCGGGGATGCGGGGGGAGCGCCGGACCGGAGCGGAGCCCCG
GGCGGCTCGCTGCTGCCCCCTAGCGGGGGAGGGACGTAATTACATCCCTGGGGGCTTTGGGAGGGGGCTG
TCCCCGTGAGCTCCCAGGCGCGCCTGTCATTCTAAATCTCTCTTTCAGCCTAAAGCTTTTTCCCCGTATC
CCCCCAGGTGTCTGCAGGCTCAAAGAGCAGCGAGAAGCGTTCAGAGGAAAGCGATCCCGTGCCACCTTCC
CCGTGCCCGGGCTGTCCCCGCACGCTGCCGGCTCGGGGATGCGGGGGGAGCGCCGGACCGGAGCGGAGCC
CCGGGCGGCTCGCTGCTGCCCCCTAGCGGGGGAGGGACGTAATTACATCCCTGGGGGCTTTGGGGGGGGG
CTGTCCCCGTGAGCTCCCAGGCGCGCCAACTCGGTACCTCACCCGATTCTCATCATGGAGACACATCAGG
ACATCTCCAATACCGCCATGGAAACGCACCAAGATGCGACTGCTCTTCTGCCAGTGACGGCATTCGTCTG
CAAGATTAACGGCATACAGAAAGAAACGATGAGACCCATTCAGGACGAGCCTCAGACTCCAGCGTAACTG
GACTGCAATCAACTCACTGGCTCACCTTCACGGGTGGGCCTTTCTTCGGTAGAAAATCAAAGGATCTTCT
TGAGATCCTTTTTTTCTGCGCGTAATCTGCTGCTTGCAAACAAAAAAACCACCGCTACCAGCGGTGGTTT
GTTTGCCGGATCAAGAGCTACCAACTCTTTTTCCGAGGTAACTGGCTTCAGCAGAGCGCAGATACCAAAT
ACTGTTCTTCTAGTGTAGCCGTAGTTAGGCCACCACTTCAAGAACTCTGTAGCACCGCCTACATACCTCG
CTCTGCTAATCCTGTTACCAGTGGCTGCTGCCAGTGGCGATAAGTCGTGTCTTACCGGGTTGGACTCAAG
ACGATAGTTACCGGATAAGGCGCAGCGGTCGGGCTGAACGGGGGGTTCGTGCACACAGCCCAGCTTGGAG
CGAACGACCTACACCGAACTGAGATACCTACAGCGTGAGCTATGAGAAAGCGCCACGCTTCCCGAAGGGA
GAAAGGCGGACAGGTATCCGGTAAGCGGCAGGGTCGGAACAGGAGAGCGCACGAGGGAGCTTCCAGGGGG
AAACGCCTGGTATCTTTATAGTCCTGTCGGGTTTCGCCACCTCTGACTTGAGCATCGATTTTTGTGATGC
TCGTCAGGGGGGCGGAGCCTATGGAAAAACGCCAGCAACGCAGAAAGGCCCACCCGAAGGTGAGCCAGGT
GATTACATTTGGGCCCTCATTACCAATGCTTAATCAGTGAGGCACCTATCTCAGCGATCTGTCTATTTCG
TTCATCCATAGTTGCCTGACTCCCCGTCGTGTAGATAACTACGATGCGGGAGGGCTTACCATCTGGCCCC
AGTGCTGCAATGATACCGCGAGAACCACGCTCACCGGCTCCAGATTTATCAGCAATAAACCAGCCAGCCG
GGAGGGCCGAGCGCAGAAGTGATCCTGCAACTTTATCCGCCTCCATCCAGTCTATTAATTGTTGCCGGGA
AGCTAGAGTAAGTAGTTCGCCAGTTAATAGTTTGCGCAACGTTGTTGCCATTGCTACAGGCATCGTGGTG
TCACGCTCGTCGTTTGGTATGGCTTCATTCAGCTCCGGTTCCCAACGATCAAGGCGAGTTACATGATCCC
CCATGTTGTGCAAAAAAGCGGTTAGCTCCTTCGGTCCTCCGATCGTTGCCAGAAGTAAGTTGGCCGCAGT
GTTATCACTCATGGTTATGGCAGCACTGCATAATTCTCTTACTGTCATGCCATCCGTGAGATGCTTTTCT
GTGACTGGTGAGTACTCAACCAAGTCATTCTGAGAATAGTGTATGCGGCGACCGAGTTGCTCTTGCCCGG
CGTCAATACGGGATAATACCGCGCCACATAGCAGAACTTTAAAAGTGCTCATCATTGGAAAACGTTCTTC
GGGGCGTAAACTCTCAAGGATCTTACCGCTGTTGAGATCCAGTTCGATGTAACCCACTCGTGCACCCAAC
TGATCTTCAGCATCTTTTACTTTCACCAGCGTTTCTGGGTGAGCAAAAACAGGAAGGCAAAATGCCGCAA
AAAAGGGAATAAGGGCGACACGGAAATGTTGAATACTCATTTTAGCTTCCTTAGCTCCTGAAAATCTCGA
TAACTCAAAAAATACGCCCGGTAGTGATCTTATTTCATTATGGTGAAAGTTGGAACCTCTTACGTGCCGA
TCAGTCAAAAGCCTCCGGTCGGAGGCTTTTGA
