Features (pLannotate 1.2.2; 11 found; start..end, strand, type, name):
    158..537     +  enhancer       CMV enhancer: human cytomegalovirus immediate early enhancer
    539..814     +  promoter       chicken β-actin promoter: No description available
    840..2237    +  CDS            VIM: VIME_HUMAN - Experimental evidence at protein level: Swiss-Prot protein existence level 1. Involved with LARP6 in the stabilization of type I collagen mRNAs for CO1A1 and CO1A2. From Homo sapiens (Human).
   2256..2963    +  CDS            SuperNova Green: SuperNova Green is a basic (constitutively fluorescent) cyan fluorescent protein published in 2018, derived from Anthoathecata.
   3087..3208    +  polyA_signal   SV40 poly(A) signal: SV40 polyadenylation signal
   4009..4038    +  terminator     T3Te terminator: phage T3 early transcription terminator
   4060..4647    +  rep_origin     ori: high-copy-number ColE1/pMB1/pBR322/pUC origin of replication
   4659..4686    -  terminator     T7Te terminator: phage T7 early transcription terminator
   4710..5570    -  CDS            AmpR: β-lactamase; bla; confers resistance to ampicillin, carbenicillin, and related antibiotics
   5571..5673    -  promoter       cat promoter: promoter of the E. coli cat gene encoding chloramphenicol acetyltransferase
   5674..2       -  terminator     tonB terminator (across the origin): bidirectional E. coli tonB-P14 transcription terminator
>Addgene plasmid #130193 | pRDAX-VALENTIA-012 Vimentin-SuperNova//BsaI | addgene full sequence | sequence record 298159 | Addgene NGS Result
CTTTCTGCTATGGAGGTCAGGTATGATTTAAAGGTCTCATAGGTCTTGTATTCAGTCTCGCACTTTAGAC
ATGGTCTTCTGCTGCCCGTGGTCCTCTATTCGTCGGATGTTCTGTCGATTCTTCCTGTCTATCTGGACTG
GATCTGATATCATCGTCGACATTGATTATTGACTAGTTATTAATAGTAATCAATTACGGGGTCATTAGTT
CATAGCCCATATATGGAGTTCCGCGTTACATAACTTACGGTAAATGGCCCGCCTGGCTGACCGCCCAACG
ACCCCCGCCCATTGACGTCAATAATGACGTATGTTCCCATAGTAACGCCAATAGGGACTTTCCATTGACG
TCAATGGGTGGAGTATTTACGGTAAACTGCCCACTTGGCAGTACATCAAGTGTATCATATGCCAAGTACG
CCCCCTATTGACGTCAATGACGGTAAATGGCCCGCCTGGCATTATGCCCAGTACATGACCTTATGGGACT
TTCCTACTTGGCAGTACATCTACGTATTAGTCATCGCTATTACCATGGTCGAGGTGAGCCCCACGTTCTG
CTTCACTCTCCCCATCTCCCCCCCCTCCCCACCCCCAATTTTGTATTTATTTATTTTTTAATTATTTTGT
GCAGCGATGGGGGCGGGGGGGGGGGGGGCGCGCGCCAGGCGGGGCGGGGCGGGGCGRGGGGCGGGGCGGG
GCGAGGCGGAGAGGTGCGGCGGCAGCCAATCAGAGCGGCGCGCTCCGAAAGTTTCCTTTTATGGCGAGGC
GGCGGCGGCGGCGGCCCTATAAAAAGCGAAGCGCGCGGCGGGCGGGAGTCGCTGCGTTGGGACGCCACCA
TGAGCACCAGGAGTGTCAGTAGCTCCTCCTATAGGCGTATGTTTGGCGGACCTGGAACAGCTTCTCGACC
CAGTTCATCTCGGTCATACGTCACGACTTCAACACGAACCTATAGCCTGGGAAGTGCGCTTAGGCCTAGC
ACTAGTCGCAGCTTGTACGCATCTTCTCCAGGTGGGGTGTATGCCACGCGTTCTAGTGCCGTGAGACTGC
GTTCTTCTGTTCCTGGCGTAAGACTCCTGCAGGATTCAGTCGACTTCAGCCTTGCAGACGCCATCAACAC
CGAGTTCAAGAATACCAGGACTAACGAGAAGGTGGAGCTGCAGGAGCTGAATGATCGGTTCGCTAACTAC
ATCGATAAAGTGAGATTTCTCGAGCAGCAGAACAAGATTCTGCTGGCAGAGCTGGAACAGCTGAAAGGGC
AAGGCAAATCCAGACTCGGAGACTTGTACGAGGAGGAAATGCGGGAGCTCAGGCGACAAGTGGATCAGCT
GACAAACGACAAAGCTCGCGTGGAAGTCGAGAGAGACAATCTGGCCGAAGATATCATGCGGCTTCGGGAG
AAGTTGCAGGAAGAAATGCTGCAGCGAGAGGAGGCGGAGAACACACTCCAGTCCTTTCGCCAGGATGTGG
ACAATGCTTCCCTGGCACGGCTGGACCTCGAGAGGAAAGTTGAAAGCCTCCAGGAAGAGATAGCCTTTCT
CAAGAAACTGCACGAAGAGGAAATCCAGGAACTGCAAGCTCAGATTCAGGAGCAACACGTGCAGATTGAT
GTGGACGTGTCTAAGCCCGACCTTACCGCTGCACTCCGCGATGTCCGGCAGCAGTACGAGTCAGTTGCCG
CTAAGAACTTGCAAGAAGCAGAGGAATGGTACAAGAGCAAGTTCGCTGACCTGAGCGAAGCAGCGAATCG
CAACAATGACGCTCTTAGACAAGCCAAGCAGGAGTCTACGGAGTATCGCAGACAGGTTCAATCCCTGACT
TGCGAAGTTGATGCCCTGAAGGGGACCAATGAGAGCTTGGAACGACAAATGCGTGAGATGGAGGAAAATT
TCGCCGTAGAAGCTGCCAACTATCAGGACACTATAGGTCGCCTGCAAGACGAGATTCAGAACATGAAGGA
GGAGATGGCCAGGCATCTCAGGGAGTACCAGGATCTGCTCAATGTCAAAATGGCCCTGGATATCGAGATC
GCAACTTATCGGAAACTGCTGGAAGGCGAGGAGAGTAGAATTTCCCTTCCCTTGCCGAACTTCTCCAGCC
TGAATCTTAGGGAAACCAACCTGGACTCACTGCCACTGGTAGACACACACTCCAAAAGGACCCTGTTGAT
CAAGACAGTGGAAACCAGAGATGGCCAGGTGATCAACGAAACAAGCCAGCATCACGATGACCTGGAGGGC
GGGTCAGGCGGCAGCGAGGTAGGTCCAGCTCTGTTTCAGTCCGATATGACGTTTAAGATCTTCATCGATG
GCGAAGTGAACGGTCAGAAGTTCACCATAGTTGCTGATGGCTCTTCCAAGTTCCCACATGGCGACTTCAA
TGCCCATGCAGTGTGTGAAACTGGGAAACTGCCTATGAGCTGGAAACCCATTTGCCATCTGATTCAATGG
GGAGAACCGTTCTTCGCGAGGTATCCTGATGGCATTAGCCACTTTGCCCAGGAGTGCTTTCCAGAGGGGC
TGAGTATCGACCGTACTGTGCGCTTCGAGAATGACGGGACAATGACCTCTCACCACACCTACGAGTTGGA
CGACACATGTGTGGTCAGCAGGATCACGGTGAACTGTGACGGCTTTCAGCCAGACGGACCTATCATGCGC
GATCAGCTCGTTGACATCCTTCCCTCAGAAACACACATGTTTCCGCATGGACCTAATGCCGTCAGACAGA
CAGCAACTATTGGGTTTACCACTGCAGATGGCGGGAAGATGATGGGACACTTCGACAGCAAGATGACCTT
CAACGGCAGTAGAGCCATAGAGATTCCTGGACCCCATTTCGTGACCATCATCACCAAACAGACACGGGAC
ACATCCGACAAACGAGATCACGTCTGCCAAAGGGAAGTCGCTTACGCTCACTCTGTACCCCGGATTACTT
CAGCCATAGGTAGCGATGAGGATTCAGGCTCTGATTAAGGCGCCAGGTACATCTCCAATACGGCGTCTTG
CATAGAGAACACGATTAGCACACCGGTTACCCACGTGATGCCCGAACGGACCCATGTCATGCCAGAGCGC
ACTGGTAACTTGTTTATTGCAGCTTATAATGGTTACAAATAAAGCAATAGCATCACAAATTTCACAAATA
AAGCATTTTTTTCACTGCATTCTAGTTGTGGTTTGTCCAAACTCATCAATGTATCTTATCATGTCTGTCG
TCGAATTCGAGTTGGCGCGCCTGTCATTCTAAATCTCTCTTTCAGCCTAAAGCTTTTTCCCCGTATCCCC
CCAGGTGTCTGCAGGCTCAAAGAGCAGCGAGAAGCGTTCAGAGGAAAGCGATCCCGTGCCACCTTCCCCG
TGCCCGGGCTGTCCCCGCACGCTGCCGGCTCGGGGATGCGGGGGGAGCGCCGGACCGGAGCGGAGCCCCG
GGCGGCTCGCTGCTGCCCCCTAGCGGGGGAGGGACGTAATTACATCCCTGGGGGCTTTGGGAGGGGGCTG
TCCCCGTGAGCTCCCAGGCGCGCCTGTCATTCTAAATCTCTCTTTCAGCCTAAAGCTTTTTCCCCGTATC
CCCCCAGGTGTCTGCAGGCTCAAAGAGCAGCGAGAAGCGTTCAGAGGAAAGCGATCCCGTGCCACCTTCC
CCGTGCCCGGGCTGTCCCCGCACGCTGCCGGCTCGGGGATGCGGGGGGAGCGCCGGACCGGAGCGGAGCC
CCGGGCGGCTCGCTGCTGCCCCCTAGCGGGGGAGGGACGTAATTACATCCCTGGGGGCTTTGGGGGGGGG
CTGTCCCCGTGAGCTCCCAGGCGCGCCAACTCGGTACCTCACCCGATTCTCATCATGGAGACACATCAGG
ACATCTCCAATACCGCCATGGAAACGCACCAAGATGCGACTGCTCTTCTGCCAGTGACGGCATTCGTCTG
CAAGATTAACGGCATACAGAAAGAAACGATGAGACCCATTCAGGACGAGCCTCAGACTCCAGCGTAACTG
GACTGCAATCAACTCACTGGCTCACCTTCACGGGTGGGCCTTTCTTCGGTAGAAAATCAAAGGATCTTCT
TGAGATCCTTTTTTTCTGCGCGTAATCTGCTGCTTGCAAACAAAAAAACCACCGCTACCAGCGGTGGTTT
GTTTGCCGGATCAAGAGCTACCAACTCTTTTTCCGAGGTAACTGGCTTCAGCAGAGCGCAGATACCAAAT
ACTGTTCTTCTAGTGTAGCCGTAGTTAGGCCACCACTTCAAGAACTCTGTAGCACCGCCTACATACCTCG
CTCTGCTAATCCTGTTACCAGTGGCTGCTGCCAGTGGCGATAAGTCGTGTCTTACCGGGTTGGACTCAAG
ACGATAGTTACCGGATAAGGCGCAGCGGTCGGGCTGAACGGGGGGTTCGTGCACACAGCCCAGCTTGGAG
CGAACGACCTACACCGAACTGAGATACCTACAGCGTGAGCTATGAGAAAGCGCCACGCTTCCCGAAGGGA
GAAAGGCGGACAGGTATCCGGTAAGCGGCAGGGTCGGAACAGGAGAGCGCACGAGGGAGCTTCCAGGGGG
AAACGCCTGGTATCTTTATAGTCCTGTCGGGTTTCGCCACCTCTGACTTGAGCATCGATTTTTGTGATGC
TCGTCAGGGGGGCGGAGCCTATGGAAAAACGCCAGCAACGCAGAAAGGCCCACCCGAAGGTGAGCCAGGT
GATTACATTTGGGCCCTCATTACCAATGCTTAATCAGTGAGGCACCTATCTCAGCGATCTGTCTATTTCG
TTCATCCATAGTTGCCTGACTCCCCGTCGTGTAGATAACTACGATGCGGGAGGGCTTACCATCTGGCCCC
AGTGCTGCAATGATACCGCGAGAACCACGCTCACCGGCTCCAGATTTATCAGCAATAAACCAGCCAGCCG
GGAGGGCCGAGCGCAGAAGTGATCCTGCAACTTTATCCGCCTCCATCCAGTCTATTAATTGTTGCCGGGA
AGCTAGAGTAAGTAGTTCGCCAGTTAATAGTTTGCGCAACGTTGTTGCCATTGCTACAGGCATCGTGGTG
TCACGCTCGTCGTTTGGTATGGCTTCATTCAGCTCCGGTTCCCAACGATCAAGGCGAGTTACATGATCCC
CCATGTTGTGCAAAAAAGCGGTTAGCTCCTTCGGTCCTCCGATCGTTGCCAGAAGTAAGTTGGCCGCAGT
GTTATCACTCATGGTTATGGCAGCACTGCATAATTCTCTTACTGTCATGCCATCCGTGAGATGCTTTTCT
GTGACTGGTGAGTACTCAACCAAGTCATTCTGAGAATAGTGTATGCGGCGACCGAGTTGCTCTTGCCCGG
CGTCAATACGGGATAATACCGCGCCACATAGCAGAACTTTAAAAGTGCTCATCATTGGAAAACGTTCTTC
GGGGCGTAAACTCTCAAGGATCTTACCGCTGTTGAGATCCAGTTCGATGTAACCCACTCGTGCACCCAAC
TGATCTTCAGCATCTTTTACTTTCACCAGCGTTTCTGGGTGAGCAAAAACAGGAAGGCAAAATGCCGCAA
AAAAGGGAATAAGGGCGACACGGAAATGTTGAATACTCATTTTAGCTTCCTTAGCTCCTGAAAATCTCGA
TAACTCAAAAAATACGCCCGGTAGTGATCTTATTTCATTATGGTGAAAGTTGGAACCTCTTACGTGCCGA
TCAAGTCAAAAGCCTCCGGTCGGAGGCTTTTGA
